Addgene plasmid #143748: TFORF1046
Purpose: Lentiviral vector for overexpressing transcription factor ORFs with unique 24-bp barcodes. Barcodes facilitate identification of transcription factors in pooled screens.
Depositing lab: Feng Zhang. Depositing organization: Broad Institute. Publication: A transcription factor atlas of directed differentiation. Joung J, Ma S, Tay T, Geiger-Schuller KR, Kirchgatterer PC, Verdine VK, Guo B, Arias-Garcia MA, Allen WE, Singh A, Kuksenko O, Abudayyeh OO, Gootenberg JS, Fu Z, Macrae RK, Buenrostro JD, Regev A, Zhang F. Cell. 2023 Jan 5;186(1):209-229.e26. doi: 10.1016/j.cell.2022.11.026. PubMed 36608654.
Backbone
  Vector backbone: pLX_TRC317
  Backbone manufacturer: Broad Institute Genetic Perturbation Platform
  Backbone size w/o insert (bp): 8264
  Vector type: Mammalian Expression, Lentiviral
  Selectable markers: Puromycin
Growth in bacteria
  Bacterial resistance: Ampicillin, 100 μg/mL
  Growth temperature: 37°C
  Growth strain: NEB Stable
  Copy number: High Copy
Gene/Insert
  Gene/Insert name: BAZ1B
  Species: H. sapiens (human)
  Insert size (bp): 4553
  Entrez Gene: BAZ1B (a.k.a. WBSCR10, WBSCR9, WSTF)
  Promoter: EF1a
  Cloning method: Unknown
  Sequencing primers: 5′ GGGTGGAGACTGAAGTTAGGCCAG; 3′ CACATAGCGTAAAAGGAGCAACATAG
Terms and licenses: Academic/Nonprofit Terms; Industry Terms: Not Available to Industry
Depositor comments: NM_032408,XM_017012773,ENST00000339594,ENST00000404251 . The transcription factor ORF portion of this plasmid was synthesized by Genewiz. Please test multiple small colonies in case of plasmid recombination. To make this collection available in a timely manner, a portion of this collection was not fully sequenced by Addgene. If an Addgene verified full plasmid sequence is not available, please contact us prior to placing an order to request the full sequence.
How to cite: TFORF1046 was a gift from Feng Zhang (Addgene plasmid # 143748 ; http://n2t.net/addgene:143748 ; RRID:Addgene_143748)
