[The description below was written by a language model from this plasmid's Addgene catalogue record and pLannotate feature annotations shown in this document.]
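Description:
TFORF1046 is a lentiviral mammalian expression plasmid built on the pLX_TRC317 backbone. It belongs to a barcoded collection of human transcription factor open reading frames designed for pooled overexpression screens. In bacteria it is maintained through a high-copy ColE1/pUC-type origin with ampicillin resistance (AmpR), and an f1 origin is also present. The depositor notes that the plasmid can recombine, as is common for LTR-containing vectors. The sequenced record is about 12.8 kb, consistent with the stated backbone and insert sizes.

The viral portion has a third-generation, self-inactivating layout. An RSV promoter drives a truncated HIV-1 5' LTR, followed by the Ψ packaging signal, a gag fragment, the RRE for Rev-dependent nuclear export, and a cPPT/CTS element. The cassette ends in a WPRE to boost transcript expression and a ΔU3 3' LTR, with an SV40 polyadenylation signal downstream. Two expression units lie between the LTRs. An SV40 early promoter/origin region drives puromycin N-acetyltransferase for selection of transduced cells. A full-length EF-1α promoter drives human BAZ1B (also called WSTF, WBSCR9 or WBSCR10), an atypical tyrosine kinase and chromatin-remodelling factor of the WICH complex.

The catalogue entry describes a unique 24-bp barcode that identifies the ORF in pooled experiments. The feature table does not annotate it, so its position is not stated. A short U6 promoter fragment annotated between the ORF and the WPRE appears to be a residual sequence rather than a functional promoter. The construct is used to produce lentivirus for stable BAZ1B overexpression, either alone or within the pooled transcription factor library for directed-differentiation screens.
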