Features (pLannotate 1.2.2; 31 found; start..end, strand, type, name):
      5..231     +  promoter       RSV promoter: Rous sarcoma virus enhancer/promoter
    232..412     +  LTR            5' LTR (truncated): truncated 5' long terminal repeat (LTR) from HIV-1
    459..584     +  misc_feature   HIV-1 Ψ: packaging signal of human immunodeficiency virus type 1
    568..931     +  CDS            HIV-1 gag (fragment): gag protein from human immunodeficiency virus 1; gag
   1077..1310    +  misc_feature   RRE: The Rev response element (RRE) of HIV-1 allows for Rev-dependent mRNA export from the nucleus to the cytoplasm.
   1687..1713    +  CDS            Rev (fragment): human immunodeficiency virus 1 (HIV-1) Rev protein; rev; enhances nuclear export of unspliced and incompletely spliced viral mRNAs
   1720..1743    +  promoter       SV40 promoter (fragment): SV40 early promoter
   1744..1815    +  promoter       SV40 promoter (fragment): SV40 enhancer and early promoter
   1839..1974    +  rep_origin     SV40 ori: SV40 origin of replication
   2020..2616    +  CDS            PuroR (fragment): puromycin N-acetyltransferase; pac from Streptomyces; confers resistance to puromycin
   2665..2782    +  misc_feature   cPPT/CTS: central polypurine tract and central termination sequence of HIV-1
   2847..2913    +  CDS            small t antigen (fragment): SV40 (simian virus 40) small t antigen
   2920..4098    +  promoter       EF-1α promoter: strong constitutive promoter for human elongation factor EF-1α
   4115..8563    +  CDS            BAZ1B: BAZ1B_HUMAN - Also known as WBSC10, WBSCR10, WBSCR9, WSTF. Experimental evidence at protein level: Swiss-Prot protein existence level 1. Atypical tyrosine-protein kinase that plays a central role in chromatin remodeling and acts as a transcription regulator. Involved in DNA damage response by phosphorylating 'Tyr-142' of histone H2AX (H2AXY142ph). H2AXY142ph plays a central role in DNA repair and acts as a mark that distinguishes between apoptotic and repair responses to genotoxic stress. Essential component of the WICH complex, a chromatin remodeling complex that mobilizes nucleosomes and rec
   8579..8632    +  promoter       U6 promoter (fragment): RNA polymerase III promoter for human U6 snRNA
   8674..9262    +  misc_feature   WPRE: woodchuck hepatitis virus posttranscriptional regulatory element
   9313..9332    +  misc_feature   cPPT/CTS (fragment): central polypurine tract and central termination sequence of HIV-1
   9334..9567    +  LTR            3' LTR (ΔU3): self-inactivating 3' long terminal repeat (LTR) from HIV-1
   9645..9766    +  polyA_signal   SV40 poly(A) signal: SV40 polyadenylation signal
   9806..9941    +  rep_origin     SV40 ori: SV40 origin of replication
   9962..9980    -  promoter       T7 promoter: promoter for bacteriophage T7 RNA polymerase
   9988..10143   +  CDS            lacZα (fragment): LacZα fragment of β-galactosidase; lacZ fragment
  10148..10576   +  rep_origin     f1 ori (sequence partly withheld): f1 bacteriophage origin of replication; arrow indicates direction of (+) strand synthesis
  10629..10733   +  promoter       AmpR promoter: bla
  10734..11594   +  CDS            AmpR: β-lactamase; bla; confers resistance to ampicillin, carbenicillin, and related antibiotics
  11765..12353   +  rep_origin     ori: high-copy-number ColE1/pMB1/pBR322/pUC origin of replication
  12536..12628   +  CDS            lacI (fragment): lac repressor; lacI; The lac repressor binds to the lac operator to inhibit transcription in E. coli. This inhibition can be relieved by adding lactose or isopropyl-β-D-thiogalactopyranoside (IPTG).
  12641..12662   +  protein_bind   CAP binding site: CAP binding activates transcription in the presence of cAMP. E. coli catabolite activator protein
  12677..12707   +  promoter       lac promoter: promoter for the E. coli lac operon
  12711..12733   +  protein_bind   lac operator (fragment): The lac repressor binds to the lac operator to inhibit transcription in E. coli. This inhibition can be relieved by adding lactose or isopropyl-β-D-thiogalactopyranoside (IPTG). lac repressor encoded by lacI
  12776..12794   +  promoter       T3 promoter: promoter for bacteriophage T3 RNA polymerase
>Addgene plasmid #143748 | TFORF1046 | addgene full sequence | sequence record 407849 | Addgene NGS Result
TTAATGTAGTCTTATGCAATACTCTTGTAGTCTTGCAACATGGTAACGATGAGTTAGCAACATGCCTTAC
AAGGAGAGAAAAAGCACCGTGCATGCCGATTGGTGGAAGTAAGGTGGTACGATCGTGCCTTATTAGGAAG
GCAACAGACGGGTCTGACATGGATTGGACGAACCACTGAATTGCCGCATTGCAGAGATATTGTATTTAAG
TGCCTAGCTCGATACATAAACGGGTCTCTCTGGTTAGACCAGATCTGAGCCTGGGAGCTCTCTGGCTAAC
TAGGGAACCCACTGCTTAAGCCTCAATAAAGCTTGCCTTGAGTGCTTCAAGTAGTGTGTGCCCGTCTGTT
GTGTGACTCTGGTAACTAGAGATCCCTCAGACCCTTTTAGTCAGTGTGGAAAATCTCTAGCAGTGGCGCC
CGAACAGGGACTTGAAAGCGAAAGGGAAACCAGAGGAGCTCTCTCGACGCAGGACTCGGCTTGCTGAAGC
GCGCACGGCAAGAGGCGAGGGGCGGCGACTGGTGAGTACGCCAAAAATTTTGACTAGCGGAGGCTAGAAG
GAGAGAGATGGGTGCGAGAGCGTCAGTATTAAGCGGGGGAGAATTAGATCGCGATGGGAAAAAATTCGGT
TAAGGCCAGGGGGAAAGAAAAAATATAAATTAAAACATATAGTATGGGCAAGCAGGGAGCTAGAACGATT
CGCAGTTAATCCTGGCCTGTTAGAAACATCAGAAGGCTGTAGACAAATACTGGGACAGCTACAACCATCC
CTTCAGACAGGATCAGAAGAACTTAGATCATTATATAATACAGTAGCAACCCTCTATTGTGTGCATCAAA
GGATAGAGATAAAAGACACCAAGGAAGCTTTAGACAAGATAGAGGAAGAGCAAAACAAAAGTAAGACCAC
CGCACAGCAAGCGGCCGCTGATCTTCAGACCTGGAGGAGGAGATATGAGGGACAATTGGAGAAGTGAATT
ATATAAATATAAAGTAGTAAAAATTGAACCATTAGGAGTAGCACCCACCAAGGCAAAGAGAAGAGTGGTG
CAGAGAGAAAAAAGAGCAGTGGGAATAGGAGCTTTGTTCCTTGGGTTCTTGGGAGCAGCAGGAAGCACTA
TGGGCGCAGCGTCAATGACGCTGACGGTACAGGCCAGACAATTATTGTCTGGTATAGTGCAGCAGCAGAA
CAATTTGCTGAGGGCTATTGAGGCGCAACAGCATCTGTTGCAACTCACAGTCTGGGGCATCAAGCAGCTC
CAGGCAAGAATCCTGGCTGTGGAAAGATACCTAAAGGATCAACAGCTCCTGGGGATTTGGGGTTGCTCTG
GAAAACTCATTTGCACCACTGCTGTGCCTTGGAATGCTAGTTGGAGTAATAAATCTCTGGAACAGATTTG
GAATCACACGACCTGGATGGAGTGGGACAGAGAAATTAACAATTACACAAGCTTAATACACTCCTTAATT
GAAGAATCGCAAAACCAGCAAGAAAAGAATGAACAAGAATTATTGGAATTAGATAAATGGGCAAGTTTGT
GGAATTGGTTTAACATAACAAATTGGCTGTGGTATATAAAATTATTCATAATGATAGTAGGAGGCTTGGT
AGGTTTAAGAATAGTTTTTGCTGTACTTTCTATAGTGAATAGAGTTAGGCAGGGATATTCACCATTATCG
TTTCAGACCCACCTCCCAACCCCGAGGGGACCCATGCATTGCATCTCAATTAGTCAGCAACCAGGTGTGG
AAAGTCCCCAGGCTCCCCAGCAGGCAGAAGTATGCAAAGCATGCGTCTCAATTAGTCAGCAACCATAGTC
CCGCCCCTAACTCCGCCCATCCCGCCCCTAACTCCGCCCAGTTCCGCCCATTCTCCGCCCCATGGCTGAC
TAATTTTTTTTATTTATGCAGAGGCCGAGGCCGCCTCGGCCTCTGAGCTATTCCAGAAGTAGTGAGGAGG
CTTTTTTGGAGGCCTAGGCTTTTGCAAAAAGCTTTCTAGAGGTACCACCGGAGCTTACCATGACCGAGTA
CAAGCCCACGGTGCGCCTCGCCACCCGCGACGACGTCCCCAGGGCCGTACGCACCCTCGCCGCCGCGTTC
GCCGACTACCCCGCCACGCGCCACACCGTCGATCCGGACCGCCACATCGAGCGGGTCACCGAGCTGCAAG
AACTCTTCCTCACGCGCGTCGGGCTCGACATCGGCAAGGTGTGGGTCGCGGACGACGGCGCCGCCGTGGC
GGTCTGGACCACGCCGGAGAGCGTCGAAGCGGGGGCGGTGTTCGCCGAGATCGGCCCGCGCATGGCCGAG
TTGAGCGGTTCCCGGCTGGCCGCGCAGCAACAGATGGAAGGCCTCCTGGCGCCGCACCGGCCCAAGGAGC
CCGCGTGGTTCCTGGCCACCGTCGGCGTCTCGCCCGACCACCAGGGCAAGGGTCTGGGCAGCGCCGTCGT
GCTCCCCGGAGTGGAGGCGGCCGAGCGCGCCGGGGTGCCCGCCTTCCTGGAGACCTCCGCGCCCCGCAAC
CTCCCCTTCTACGAGCGGCTCGGCTTCACCGTCACCGCCGACGTCGAGGTGCCCGAAGGACCGCGCACCT
GGTGCATGACCCGCAAGCCCGGTGCCAGTTAACGAATTCTAGATCTTGAGACAAATGGCAGTATTCATCC
ACAATTTTAAAAGAAAAGGGGGGATTGGGGGGTACAGTGCAGGGGAAAGAATAGTAGACATAATAGCAAC
AGACATACAAACTAAAGAATTACAAAAACAAATTACAAAAATTCAAAATTTTCGGGTTTATTACAGGGAC
AGCAGAGATCCACTTTGGCGCCGGCTCGAGGCCTGCAGGTGCAAAGATGGATAAAGTTTTAAACAGAGAG
GAATCTTTGCAGCTAATGGACCTTCTAGGTCTTGAAAGGAGTGGGAATTGGCTCCGGTGCCCGTCAGTGG
GCAGAGCGCACATCGCCCACAGTCCCCGAGAAGTTGGGGGGAGGGGTCGGCAATTGAACCGGTGCCTAGA
GAAGGTGGCGCGGGGTAAACTGGGAAAGTGATGTCGTGTACTGGCTCCGCCTTTTTCCCGAGGGTGGGGG
AGAACCGTATATAAGTGCAGTAGTCGCCGTGAACGTTCTTTTTCGCAACGGGTTTGCCGCCAGAACACAG
GTAAGTGCCGTGTGTGGTTCCCGCGGGCCTGGCCTCTTTACGGGTTATGGCCCTTGCGTGCCTTGAATTA
CTTCCACCTGGCTGCAGTACGTGATTCTTGATCCCGAGCTTCGGGTTGGAAGTGGGTGGGAGAGTTCGAG
GCCTTGCGCTTAAGGAGCCCCTTCGCCTCGTGCTTGAGTTGAGGCCTGGCCTGGGCGCTGGGGCCGCCGC
GTGCGAATCTGGTGGCACCTTCGCGCCTGTCTCGCTGCTTTCGATAAGTCTCTAGCCATTTAAAATTTTT
GATGACCTGCTGCGACGCTTTTTTTCTGGCAAGATAGTCTTGTAAATGCGGGCCAAGATCTGCACACTGG
TATTTCGGTTTTTGGGGCCGCGGGCGGCGACGGGGCCCGTGCGTCCCAGCGCACATGTTCGGCGAGGCGG
GGCCTGCGAGCGCGGCCACCGAGAATCGGACGGGGGTAGTCTCAAGCTGGCCGGCCTGCTCTGGTGCCTG
GCCTCGCGCCGCCGTGTATCGCCCCGCCCTGGGCGGCAAGGCTGGCCCGGTCGGCACCAGTTGCGTGAGC
GGAAAGATGGCCGCTTCCCGGCCCTGCTGCAGGGAGCTCAAAATGGAGGACGCGGCGCTCGGGAGAGCGG
GCGGGTGAGTCACCCACACAAAGGAAAAGGGCCTTTCCGTCCTCAGCCGTCGCTTCATGTGACTCCACGG
AGTACCGGGCGCCGTCCAGGCACCTCGATTAGTTCTCGAGCTTTTGGAGTACGTCGTCTTTAGGTTGGGG
GGAGGGGTTTTATGCGATGGAGTTTCCCCACACTGAGTGGGTGGAGACTGAAGTTAGGCCAGCTTGGCAC
TTGATGTAATTCTCCTTGGAATTTGCCCTTTTTGAGTTTGGATCTTGGTTCATTCTCAAGCCTCAGACAG
TGGTTCAAAGTTTTTTTCTTCCATTTCAGGTGTCGTGAGGCTAGCACCGCCACCATGGCGCCGCTCCTGG
GCCGCAAGCCCTTCCCGCTGGTGAAGCCGTTGCCCGGAGAGGAGCCGCTCTTCACCATCCCGCACACTCA
GGAGGCCTTCCGCACCCGGGAAGAGTATGAAGCCCGCTTGGAAAGGTACAGTGAGCGCATTTGGACGTGC
AAGAGTACTGGAAGCAGTCAGCTAACACACAAGGAAGCCTGGGAGGAAGAACAGGAAGTTGCTGAGCTTT
TGAAGGAGGAGTTTCCTGCCTGGTATGAGAAGCTTGTTCTGGAAATGGTTCACCATAACACAGCCTCCTT
AGAGAAGTTAGTAGATACTGCTTGGTTGGAGATCATGACCAAATATGCTGTGGGAGAAGAGTGTGACTTC
GAGGTTGGGAAGGAGAAAATGCTCAAGGTGAAGATTGTGAAGATTCATCCTTTGGAGAAAGTGGATGAAG
AGGCCACTGAGAAGAAATCTGATGGTGCCTGTGATTCTCCATCAAGTGACAAAGAGAACTCCAGTCAGAT
TGCTCAGGACCATCAGAAGAAGGAGACAGTTGTGAAAGAGGATGAAGGAAGGAGAGAGAGTATTAATGAC
AGAGCACGTAGATCGCCACGAAAACTTCCTACTTCATTAAAAAAAGGAGAAAGGAAATGGGCTCCTCCAA
AATTTCTGCCTCACAAATATGATGTGAAACTACAAAATGAAGATAAGATCATCAGTAACGTGCCAGCAGA
CAGCTTGATTCGTACAGAGCGCCCACCAAATAAGGAGATAGTTCGATACTTTATACGGCATAATGCATTA
CGAGCTGGTACTGGTGAAAATGCACCTTGGGTCGTAGAAGATGAATTGGTGAAGAAATACTCTCTGCCCA
GCAAGTTCAGTGACTTTTTACTTGATCCATACAAGTATATGACTCTCAACCCTTCTACTAAGAGGAAGAA
TACTGGATCCCCAGACAGGAAGCCCTCAAAGAAATCCAAGACAGACAACTCTTCTCTTAGTTCACCACTA
AATCCTAAGTTATGGTGTCACGTACACTTGAAGAAGTCATTGAGTGGCTCGCCACTCAAAGTGAAGAACT
CAAAGAATTCCAAATCTCCTGAAGAACATCTAGAAGAAATGATGAAGATGATGTCGCCCAATAAGCTGCA
CACTAACTTTCACATTCCTAAAAAAGGCCCACCTGCCAAGAAACCAGGGAAGCACAGTGACAAGCCTTTG
AAGGCAAAGGGCAGAAGCAAAGGCATCCTGAATGGACAGAAATCCACAGGGAATTCCAAATCTCCCAAAA
AAGGACTGAAGACTCCTAAAACCAAAATGAAGCAGATGACTTTGTTGGATATGGCCAAAGGCACGCAGAA
GATGACACGAGCCCCACGGAATTCTGGGGGTACACCTAGGACCTCTAGTAAACCTCATAAACATCTGCCT
CCTGCAGCCCTACACCTCATTGCATACTACAAAGAAAACAAAGACAGGGAGGACAAGAGGAGCGCCCTGT
CCTGTGTTATCTCCAAAACAGCTCGTCTTCTCTCTAGTGAAGATAGAGCTCGTCTCCCAGAAGAATTGCG
AAGTCTTGTTCAAAAACGCTATGAACTTCTAGAGCACAAAAAGAGGTGGGCTTCTATGTCTGAAGAACAA
CGGAAAGAATATTTGAAAAAGAAACGGGAGGAGCTGAAAAAGAAGTTGAAGGAAAAAGCCAAAGAACGAA
GAGAGAAAGAAATGCTTGAGAGATTAGAAAAACAGAAGCGGTATGAGGACCAAGAGTTAACTGGCAAAAA
CCTTCCAGCATTCAGATTGGTGGATACCCCTGAAGGGCTGCCCAACACGCTGTTTGGGGATGTGGCCATG
GTGGTGGAATTCTTGAGCTGTTATTCTGGGCTACTTTTACCAGATGCTCAGTATCCTATTACTGCTGTGT
CCCTTATGGAAGCCTTGAGTGCAGATAAGGGTGGCTTTTTATACCTTAACAGGGTGTTGGTCATCCTCTT
ACAGACCCTCCTACAAGATGAGATAGCAGAAGACTATGGTGAATTGGGAATGAAGCTGTCGGAAATCCCC
TTGACTCTGCATTCTGTTTCAGAGCTGGTGCGGCTCTGCTTGCGCAGATCTGATGTTCAGGAGGAAAGCG
AGGGCTCAGACACAGATGACAATAAAGATTCAGCTGCATTTGAGGATAATGAGGTACAAGATGAGTTCCT
AGAAAAGCTGGAGACCTCTGAATTTTTTGAGCTGACGTCAGAGGAGAAGCTACAGATCTTGACAGCACTG
TGCCACCGGATCCTCATGACATACTCAGTGCAAGACCACATGGAGACCAGACAGCAGATGTCTGCAGAGT
TGTGGAAGGAACGGCTTGCTGTGTTGAAGGAAGAAAATGATAAGAAGAGAGCAGAGAAACAGAAACGGAA
AGAAATGGAAGCCAAAAATAAAGAAAATGGAAAAGTTGAGAATGGGTTAGGCAAAACTGATAGGAAAAAA
GAAATTGTGAAGTTTGAGCCCCAAGTAGATACAGAAGCTGAAGACATGATTAGTGCTGTGAAGAGCAGAA
GGTTGCTTGCCATTCAAGCTAAGAAGGAACGGGAAATCCAGGAAAGAGAAATGAAAGTGAAACTGGAACG
CCAAGCTGAAGAAGAACGAATACGGAAGCACAAAGCAGCTGCTGAGAAAGCTTTCCAGGAAGGGATTGCC
AAGGCCAAACTAGTCATGCGCAGGACTCCTATTGGCACAGATCGAAACCATAATAGATACTGGCTCTTCT
CAGATGAAGTTCCAGGATTATTCATTGAAAAAGGCTGGGTACATGACAGCATTGACTACCGATTCAACCA
TCACTGCAAAGACCACACAGTCTCTGGTGATGAGGATTACTGTCCTCGCAGTAAGAAAGCAAACTTAGGT
AAAAATGCAAGCATGAACACACAACATGGAACAGCAACAGAAGTTGCTGTAGAGACAACCACACCCAAAC
AAGGACAGAACCTATGGTTTTTATGTGATAGTCAAAAGGAGCTGGATGAGTTGCTAAACTGTCTTCACCC
TCAGGGAATAAGAGAAAGTCAACTTAAAGAGAGACTAGAGAAGAGGTACCAGGACATTATTCACTCTATT
CATCTAGCACGGAAGCCAAATTTGGGTCTAAAATCTTGTGATGGCAACCAGGAGCTTTTAAACTTCCTTC
GTAGTGATCTCATTGAAGTTGCAACAAGGTTACAAAAAGGAGGACTTGGATATGTGGAAGAAACATCAGA
ATTTGAAGCCCGGGTCATTTCATTAGAGAAATTGAAGGATTTTGGTGAGTGTGTGATTGCCCTTCAGGCC
AGTGTCATAAAGAAATTTCTCCAAGGCTTCATGGCTCCCAAGCAAAAGAGAAGAAAACTCCAAAGTGAAG
ATTCAGCAAAAACTGAGGAAGTGGATGAAGAGAAGAAAATGGTAGAGGAAGCAAAGGTTGCATCTGCACT
GGAGAAATGGAAGACAGCAATCCGGGAAGCTCAGACTTTCTCCAGGATGCACGTGCTGCTTGGGATGCTT
GATGCCTGTATCAAGTGGGATATGTCCGCAGAAAATGCTAGGTGCAAAGTTTGTCGAAAGAAAGGTGAGG
ATGACAAATTGATCTTGTGTGATGAGTGTAATAAAGCCTTCCACCTGTTTTGTCTGAGGCCGGCCCTCTA
TGAAGTACCAGATGGTGAGTGGCAGTGCCCAGCTTGCCAGCCCGCTACTGCCAGGCGCAACTCCCGTGGC
AGGAACTATACTGAAGAGTCTGCTTCTGAGGACAGTGAAGATGATGAGAGTGATGAAGAGGAGGAGGAGG
AAGAAGAGGAGGAGGAGGAAGAAGATTATGAGGTGGCTGGTTTGCGATTGAGACCTCGAAAGACCATCCG
GGGCAAGCACAGCGTCATCCCCCCTGCAGCAAGGTCAGGCCGGCGCCCGGGTAAGAAGCCACACTCTACC
AGGAGGTCTCAGCCCAAGGCACCACCTGTGGATGATGCTGAGGTGGATGAGCTGGTGCTTCAGACCAAGC
GGAGCTCCCGGAGGCAAAGCCTGGAGCTGCAGAAGTGTGAAGAGATCCTCCACAAGATCGTGAAGTACCG
CTTCAGCTGGCCCTTCAGGGAGCCTGTGACCAGAGATGAGGCCGAGGACTACTATGATGTGATCACGCAC
CCCATGGACTTTCAGACAGTGCAGAACAAATGTTCCTGTGGGAGCTACCGCTCTGTGCAGGAGTTTCTTA
CTGACATGAAGCAAGTGTTTACCAATGCTGAGGTTTACAACTGCCGTGGCAGCCATGTGCTAAGCTGCAT
GGTGAAGACAGAACAGTGTCTAGTGGCTCTGTTGCATAAACACCTTCCTGGCCACCCATATGTCCGCAGG
AAGCGCAAGAAGTTTCCTGATAGGCTTGCTGAAGATGAAGGGGACAGTGAGCCAGAGGCCGTTGGACAGT
CCAGGGGACGAAGACAGAAGAAGTAGTAATGAACTAGTCCGTAACTTGAAAGTATTTCGATTTCTTGGCT
TTATATATCTTGTGGAAAGGACGAAAGCTAACAATAGGAAATGGCATTACGCGTTAAGTCGACAATCAAC
CTCTGGATTACAAAATTTGTGAAAGATTGACTGGTATTCTTAACTATGTTGCTCCTTTTACGCTATGTGG
ATACGCTGCTTTAATGCCTTTGTATCATGCTATTGCTTCCCGTATGGCTTTCATTTTCTCCTCCTTGTAT
AAATCCTGGTTGCTGTCTCTTTATGAGGAGTTGTGGCCCGTTGTCAGGCAACGTGGCGTGGTGTGCACTG
TGTTTGCTGACGCAACCCCCACTGGTTGGGGCATTGCCACCACCTGTCAGCTCCTTTCCGGGACTTTCGC
TTTCCCCCTCCCTATTGCCACGGCGGAACTCATCGCCGCCTGCCTTGCCCGCTGCTGGACAGGGGCTCGG
CTGTTGGGCACTGACAATTCCGTGGTGTTGTCGGGGAAATCATCGTCCTTTCCTTGGCTGCTCGCCTGTG
TTGCCACCTGGATTCTGCGCGGGACGTCCTTCTGCTACGTCCCTTCGGCCCTCAATCCAGCGGACCTTCC
TTCCCGCGGCCTGCTGCCGGCTCTGCGGCCTCTTCCGCGTCTTCGCCTTCGCCCTCAGACGAGTCGGATC
TCCCTTTGGGCCGCCTCCCCGCGTCGACTTTAAGACCAATGACTTACAAGGCAGCTGTAGATCTTAGCCA
CTTTTTAAAAGAAAAGGGGGGACTGGAAGGGCTAATTCACTCCCAACGAAGACAAGATCTGCTTTTTGCT
TGTACTGGGTCTCTCTGGTTAGACCAGATCTGAGCCTGGGAGCTCTCTGGCTAACTAGGGAACCCACTGC
TTAAGCCTCAATAAAGCTTGCCTTGAGTGCTTCAAGTAGTGTGTGCCCGTCTGTTGTGTGACTCTGGTAA
CTAGAGATCCCTCAGACCCTTTTAGTCAGTGTGGAAAATCTCTAGCAGTACGTATAGTAGTTCATGTCAT
CTTATTATTCAGTATTTATAACTTGCAAAGAAATGAATATCAGAGAGTGAGAGGAACTTGTTTATTGCAG
CTTATAATGGTTACAAATAAAGCAATAGCATCACAAATTTCACAAATAAAGCATTTTTTTCACTGCATTC
TAGTTGTGGTTTGTCCAAACTCATCAATGTATCTTATCATGTCTGGCTCTAGCTATCCCGCCCCTAACTC
CGCCCATCCCGCCCCTAACTCCGCCCAGTTCCGCCCATTCTCCGCCCCATGGCTGACTAATTTTTTTTAT
TTATGCAGAGGCCGAGGCCGCCTCGGCCTCTGAGCTATTCCAGAAGTAGTGAGGAGGCTTTTTTGGAGGC
CTAGGGACGTACCCAATTCGCCCTATAGTGAGTCGTATTACGCGCGCTCACTGGCCGTCGTTTTACAACG
TCGTGACTGGGAAAACCCTGGCGTTACCCAACTTAATCGCCTTGCAGCACATCCCCCTTTCGCCAGCTGG
CGTAATAGCGAAGAGGCCCGCACCGATCGCCCTTCCCAACAGTTGCGCAGCCTGAATGGCGAATGGG
[124 nt withheld, positions 10148-10271]
C
[91 nt withheld, positions 10273-10363]
A
[49 nt withheld, positions 10365-10413]
CCTTTGACGTTGGAGTCCACGTTCTTT
[37 nt withheld, positions 10441-10477]
ACCCTATCTCGGTCTATTCTTTTGATTTATAAGGGATTTTGCCGATTTCGGCCTATTGGTTAAAAAATGA
GCTGATTTAACAAAAATTTAACGCGAATTTTAACAAAATATTAACGCTTACAATTTAGGTGGCACTTTTC
GGGGAAATGTGCGCGGAACCCCTATTTGTTTATTTTTCTAAATACATTCAAATATGTATCCGCTCATGAG
ACAATAACCCTGATAAATGCTTCAATAATATTGAAAAAGGAAGAGTATGAGTATTCAACATTTCCGTGTC
GCCCTTATTCCCTTTTTTGCGGCATTTTGCCTTCCTGTTTTTGCTCACCCAGAAACGCTGGTGAAAGTAA
AAGATGCTGAAGATCAGTTGGGTGCACGAGTGGGTTACATCGAACTGGATCTCAACAGCGGTAAGATCCT
TGAGAGTTTTCGCCCCGAAGAACGTTTTCCAATGATGAGCACTTTTAAAGTTCTGCTATGTGGCGCGGTA
TTATCCCGTATTGACGCCGGGCAAGAGCAACTCGGTCGCCGCATACACTATTCTCAGAATGACTTGGTTG
AGTACTCACCAGTCACAGAAAAGCATCTTACGGATGGCATGACAGTAAGAGAATTATGCAGTGCTGCCAT
AACCATGAGTGATAACACTGCGGCCAACTTACTTCTGACAACGATCGGAGGACCGAAGGAGCTAACCGCT
TTTTTGCACAACATGGGGGATCATGTAACTCGCCTTGATCGTTGGGAACCGGAGCTGAATGAAGCCATAC
CAAACGACGAGCGTGACACCACGATGCCTGTAGCAATGGCAACAACGTTGCGCAAACTATTAACTGGCGA
ACTACTTACTCTAGCTTCCCGGCAACAATTAATAGACTGGATGGAGGCGGATAAAGTTGCAGGACCACTT
CTGCGCTCGGCCCTTCCGGCTGGCTGGTTTATTGCTGATAAATCTGGAGCCGGTGAGCGTGGGTCTCGCG
GTATCATTGCAGCACTGGGGCCAGATGGTAAGCCCTCCCGTATCGTAGTTATCTACACGACGGGGAGTCA
GGCAACTATGGATGAACGAAATAGACAGATCGCTGAGATAGGTGCCTCACTGATTAAGCATTGGTAACTG
TCAGACCAAGTTTACTCATATATACTTTAGATTGATTTAAAACTTCATTTTTAATTTAAAAGGATCTAGG
TGAAGATCCTTTTTGATAATCTCATGACCAAAATCCCTTAACGTGAGTTTTCGTTCCACTGAGCGTCAGA
CCCCGTAGAAAAGATCAAAGGATCTTCTTGAGATCCTTTTTTTCTGCGCGTAATCTGCTGCTTGCAAACA
AAAAAACCACCGCTACCAGCGGTGGTTTGTTTGCCGGATCAAGAGCTACCAACTCTTTTTCCGAAGGTAA
CTGGCTTCAGCAGAGCGCAGATACCAAATACTGTTCTTCTAGTGTAGCCGTAGTTAGGCCACCACTTCAA
GAACTCTGTAGCACCGCCTACATACCTCGCTCTGCTAATCCTGTTACCAGTGGCTGCTGCCAGTGGCGAT
AAGTCGTGTCTTACCGGGTTGGACTCAAGACGATAGTTACCGGATAAGGCGCAGCGGTCGGGCTGAACGG
GGGGTTCGTGCACACAGCCCAGCTTGGAGCGAACGACCTACACCGAACTGAGATACCTACAGCGTGAGCT
ATGAGAAAGCGCCACGCTTCCCGAAGGGAGAAAGGCGGACAGGTATCCGGTAAGCGGCAGGGTCGGAACA
GGAGAGCGCACGAGGGAGCTTCCAGGGGGAAACGCCTGGTATCTTTATAGTCCTGTCGGGTTTCGCCACC
TCTGACTTGAGCGTCGATTTTTGTGATGCTCGTCAGGGGGGCGGAGCCTATGGAAAAACGCCAGCAACGC
GGCCTTTTTACGGTTCCTGGCCTTTTGCTGGCCTTTTGCTCACATGTTCTTTCCTGCGTTATCCCCTGAT
TCTGTGGATAACCGTATTACCGCCTTTGAGTGAGCTGATACCGCTCGCCGCAGCCGAACGACCGAGCGCA
GCGAGTCAGTGAGCGAGGAAGCGGAAGAGCGCCCAATACGCAAACCGCCTCTCCCCGCGCGTTGGCCGAT
TCATTAATGCAGCTGGCACGACAGGTTTCCCGACTGGAAAGCGGGCAGTGAGCGCAACGCAATTAATGTG
AGTTAGCTCACTCATTAGGCACCCCAGGCTTTACACTTTATGCTTCCGGCTCGTATGTTGTGTGGAATTG
TGAGCGGATAACAATTTCACACAGGAAACAGCTATGACCATGATTACGCCAAGCGCGCAATTAACCCTCA
CTAAAGGGAACAAAAGCTGGAGCTGCAAGC
