>Addgene plasmid #143748 | TFORF1046 | depositor partial sequence | sequence record 283371 | Insert
ACCGCCACCATGGCGCCGCTCCTGGGCCGCAAGCCCTTCCCGCTGGTGAAGCCGTTGCCCGGAGAGGAGC
CGCTCTTCACCATCCCGCACACTCAGGAGGCCTTCCGCACCCGGGAAGAGTATGAAGCCCGCTTGGAAAG
GTACAGTGAGCGCATTTGGACGTGCAAGAGTACTGGAAGCAGTCAGCTAACACACAAGGAAGCCTGGGAG
GAAGAACAGGAAGTTGCTGAGCTTTTGAAGGAGGAGTTTCCTGCCTGGTATGAGAAGCTTGTTCTGGAAA
TGGTTCACCATAACACAGCCTCCTTAGAGAAGTTAGTAGATACTGCTTGGTTGGAGATCATGACCAAATA
TGCTGTGGGAGAAGAGTGTGACTTCGAGGTTGGGAAGGAGAAAATGCTCAAGGTGAAGATTGTGAAGATT
CATCCTTTGGAGAAAGTGGATGAAGAGGCCACTGAGAAGAAATCTGATGGTGCCTGTGATTCTCCATCAA
GTGACAAAGAGAACTCCAGTCAGATTGCTCAGGACCATCAGAAGAAGGAGACAGTTGTGAAAGAGGATGA
AGGAAGGAGAGAGAGTATTAATGACAGAGCACGTAGATCGCCACGAAAACTTCCTACTTCATTAAAAAAA
GGAGAAAGGAAATGGGCTCCTCCAAAATTTCTGCCTCACAAATATGATGTGAAACTACAAAATGAAGATA
AGATCATCAGTAACGTGCCAGCAGACAGCTTGATTCGTACAGAGCGCCCACCAAATAAGGAGATAGTTCG
ATACTTTATACGGCATAATGCATTACGAGCTGGTACTGGTGAAAATGCACCTTGGGTCGTAGAAGATGAA
TTGGTGAAGAAATACTCTCTGCCCAGCAAGTTCAGTGACTTTTTACTTGATCCATACAAGTATATGACTC
TCAACCCTTCTACTAAGAGGAAGAATACTGGATCCCCAGACAGGAAGCCCTCAAAGAAATCCAAGACAGA
CAACTCTTCTCTTAGTTCACCACTAAATCCTAAGTTATGGTGTCACGTACACTTGAAGAAGTCATTGAGT
GGCTCGCCACTCAAAGTGAAGAACTCAAAGAATTCCAAATCTCCTGAAGAACATCTAGAAGAAATGATGA
AGATGATGTCGCCCAATAAGCTGCACACTAACTTTCACATTCCTAAAAAAGGCCCACCTGCCAAGAAACC
AGGGAAGCACAGTGACAAGCCTTTGAAGGCAAAGGGCAGAAGCAAAGGCATCCTGAATGGACAGAAATCC
ACAGGGAATTCCAAATCTCCCAAAAAAGGACTGAAGACTCCTAAAACCAAAATGAAGCAGATGACTTTGT
TGGATATGGCCAAAGGCACGCAGAAGATGACACGAGCCCCACGGAATTCTGGGGGTACACCTAGGACCTC
TAGTAAACCTCATAAACATCTGCCTCCTGCAGCCCTACACCTCATTGCATACTACAAAGAAAACAAAGAC
AGGGAGGACAAGAGGAGCGCCCTGTCCTGTGTTATCTCCAAAACAGCTCGTCTTCTCTCTAGTGAAGATA
GAGCTCGTCTCCCAGAAGAATTGCGAAGTCTTGTTCAAAAACGCTATGAACTTCTAGAGCACAAAAAGAG
GTGGGCTTCTATGTCTGAAGAACAACGGAAAGAATATTTGAAAAAGAAACGGGAGGAGCTGAAAAAGAAG
TTGAAGGAAAAAGCCAAAGAACGAAGAGAGAAAGAAATGCTTGAGAGATTAGAAAAACAGAAGCGGTATG
AGGACCAAGAGTTAACTGGCAAAAACCTTCCAGCATTCAGATTGGTGGATACCCCTGAAGGGCTGCCCAA
CACGCTGTTTGGGGATGTGGCCATGGTGGTGGAATTCTTGAGCTGTTATTCTGGGCTACTTTTACCAGAT
GCTCAGTATCCTATTACTGCTGTGTCCCTTATGGAAGCCTTGAGTGCAGATAAGGGTGGCTTTTTATACC
TTAACAGGGTGTTGGTCATCCTCTTACAGACCCTCCTACAAGATGAGATAGCAGAAGACTATGGTGAATT
GGGAATGAAGCTGTCGGAAATCCCCTTGACTCTGCATTCTGTTTCAGAGCTGGTGCGGCTCTGCTTGCGC
AGATCTGATGTTCAGGAGGAAAGCGAGGGCTCAGACACAGATGACAATAAAGATTCAGCTGCATTTGAGG
ATAATGAGGTACAAGATGAGTTCCTAGAAAAGCTGGAGACCTCTGAATTTTTTGAGCTGACGTCAGAGGA
GAAGCTACAGATCTTGACAGCACTGTGCCACCGGATCCTCATGACATACTCAGTGCAAGACCACATGGAG
ACCAGACAGCAGATGTCTGCAGAGTTGTGGAAGGAACGGCTTGCTGTGTTGAAGGAAGAAAATGATAAGA
AGAGAGCAGAGAAACAGAAACGGAAAGAAATGGAAGCCAAAAATAAAGAAAATGGAAAAGTTGAGAATGG
GTTAGGCAAAACTGATAGGAAAAAAGAAATTGTGAAGTTTGAGCCCCAAGTAGATACAGAAGCTGAAGAC
ATGATTAGTGCTGTGAAGAGCAGAAGGTTGCTTGCCATTCAAGCTAAGAAGGAACGGGAAATCCAGGAAA
GAGAAATGAAAGTGAAACTGGAACGCCAAGCTGAAGAAGAACGAATACGGAAGCACAAAGCAGCTGCTGA
GAAAGCTTTCCAGGAAGGGATTGCCAAGGCCAAACTAGTCATGCGCAGGACTCCTATTGGCACAGATCGA
AACCATAATAGATACTGGCTCTTCTCAGATGAAGTTCCAGGATTATTCATTGAAAAAGGCTGGGTACATG
ACAGCATTGACTACCGATTCAACCATCACTGCAAAGACCACACAGTCTCTGGTGATGAGGATTACTGTCC
TCGCAGTAAGAAAGCAAACTTAGGTAAAAATGCAAGCATGAACACACAACATGGAACAGCAACAGAAGTT
GCTGTAGAGACAACCACACCCAAACAAGGACAGAACCTATGGTTTTTATGTGATAGTCAAAAGGAGCTGG
ATGAGTTGCTAAACTGTCTTCACCCTCAGGGAATAAGAGAAAGTCAACTTAAAGAGAGACTAGAGAAGAG
GTACCAGGACATTATTCACTCTATTCATCTAGCACGGAAGCCAAATTTGGGTCTAAAATCTTGTGATGGC
AACCAGGAGCTTTTAAACTTCCTTCGTAGTGATCTCATTGAAGTTGCAACAAGGTTACAAAAAGGAGGAC
TTGGATATGTGGAAGAAACATCAGAATTTGAAGCCCGGGTCATTTCATTAGAGAAATTGAAGGATTTTGG
TGAGTGTGTGATTGCCCTTCAGGCCAGTGTCATAAAGAAATTTCTCCAAGGCTTCATGGCTCCCAAGCAA
AAGAGAAGAAAACTCCAAAGTGAAGATTCAGCAAAAACTGAGGAAGTGGATGAAGAGAAGAAAATGGTAG
AGGAAGCAAAGGTTGCATCTGCACTGGAGAAATGGAAGACAGCAATCCGGGAAGCTCAGACTTTCTCCAG
GATGCACGTGCTGCTTGGGATGCTTGATGCCTGTATCAAGTGGGATATGTCCGCAGAAAATGCTAGGTGC
AAAGTTTGTCGAAAGAAAGGTGAGGATGACAAATTGATCTTGTGTGATGAGTGTAATAAAGCCTTCCACC
TGTTTTGTCTGAGGCCGGCCCTCTATGAAGTACCAGATGGTGAGTGGCAGTGCCCAGCTTGCCAGCCCGC
TACTGCCAGGCGCAACTCCCGTGGCAGGAACTATACTGAAGAGTCTGCTTCTGAGGACAGTGAAGATGAT
GAGAGTGATGAAGAGGAGGAGGAGGAAGAAGAGGAGGAGGAGGAAGAAGATTATGAGGTGGCTGGTTTGC
GATTGAGACCTCGAAAGACCATCCGGGGCAAGCACAGCGTCATCCCCCCTGCAGCAAGGTCAGGCCGGCG
CCCGGGTAAGAAGCCACACTCTACCAGGAGGTCTCAGCCCAAGGCACCACCTGTGGATGATGCTGAGGTG
GATGAGCTGGTGCTTCAGACCAAGCGGAGCTCCCGGAGGCAAAGCCTGGAGCTGCAGAAGTGTGAAGAGA
TCCTCCACAAGATCGTGAAGTACCGCTTCAGCTGGCCCTTCAGGGAGCCTGTGACCAGAGATGAGGCCGA
GGACTACTATGATGTGATCACGCACCCCATGGACTTTCAGACAGTGCAGAACAAATGTTCCTGTGGGAGC
TACCGCTCTGTGCAGGAGTTTCTTACTGACATGAAGCAAGTGTTTACCAATGCTGAGGTTTACAACTGCC
GTGGCAGCCATGTGCTAAGCTGCATGGTGAAGACAGAACAGTGTCTAGTGGCTCTGTTGCATAAACACCT
TCCTGGCCACCCATATGTCCGCAGGAAGCGCAAGAAGTTTCCTGATAGGCTTGCTGAAGATGAAGGGGAC
AGTGAGCCAGAGGCCGTTGGACAGTCCAGGGGACGAAGACAGAAGAAGTAGTAATGAACTAGTCCGTAAC
TTGAAAGTATTTCGATTTCTTGGCTTTATATATCTTGTGGAAAGGACGAAAGCTAACAATAGGAAATGGC
ATT
