>Addgene plasmid #143748 | TFORF1046 | depositor partial sequence | sequence record 283372 | Barcode
AAGCTAACAATAGGAAATGGCATT
